>Addgene plasmid #133587 | pcDNA3-HA-VprBP (RARA) | addgene full sequence | sequence record 267416 | Addgene NGS Result
GACATTGATTATTGACTAGTTATTAATAGTAATCAATTACGGGGTCATTAGTTCATAGCCCATATATGGA
GTTCCGCGTTACATAACTTACGGTAAATGGCCCGCCTGGCTGACCGCCCAACGACCCCCGCCCATTGACG
TCAATAATGACGTATGTTCCCATAGTAACGCCAATAGGGACTTTCCATTGACGTCAATGGGTGGAGTATT
TACGGTAAACTGCCCACTTGGCAGTACATCAAGTGTATCATATGCCAAGTACGCCCCCTATTGACGTCAA
TGACGGTAAATGGCCCGCCTGGCATTATGCCCAGTACATGACCTTATGGGACTTTCCTACTTGGCAGTAC
ATCTACGTATTAGTCATCGCTATTACCATGGTGATGCGGTTTTGGCAGTACATCAATGGGCGTGGATAGC
GGTTTGACTCACGGGGATTTCCAAGTCTCCACCCCATTGACGTCAATGGGAGTTTGTTTTGGCACCAAAA
TCAACGGGACTTTCCAAAATGTCGTAACAACTCCGCCCCATTGACGCAAATGGGCGGTAGGCGTGTACGG
TGGGAGGTCTATATAAGCAGAGCTCTCTGGCTAACTAGAGAACCCACTGCTTACTGGCTTATCGAAATTA
ATACGACTCACTATAGGGAGACCCAAGCTTGGTACCGAGCTCGGATCCACCATGTACCCATACGACGTCC
CAGACTACGCTGAATTCGATATCACAAGTTTGTACAAAAAAGCAGGCTCTTTAAAGGAACCAATTCAGTC
GACTGGATCCGGTACCGAATTCATGACTACAGTAGTGGTACATGTGGACTCCAAAGCTGAGCTCACTACC
CTGCTGGAGCAGTGGGAAAAGGAACATGGCAGTGGGCAGGACATGGTACCTATCCTTACCAGGATGTCTC
AATTGATTGAAAAAGAAACTGAAGAGTATCGTAAAGGGGATCCAGACCCATTTGATGATCGACATCCTGG
TCGAGCTGATCCAGAGTGTATGCTGGGCCACTTGCTGAGAATACTCTTCAAGAATGATGATTTCATGAAT
GCACTGGTGAATGCATATGTGATGACAAGCCGAGAGCCCCCTTTAAACACTGCAGCTTGCAGACTCCTAT
TAGACATCATGCCAGGGCTGGAAACTGCTGTCGTCTTTCAAGAAAAGGAGGGAATTGTCGAGAATCTTTT
CAAATGGGCCCGAGAGGCCGATCAACCATTGAGGACATATTCTACTGGACTGTTAGGAGGTGCTATGGAA
AATCAAGACATTGCTGCCAACTATAGAGATGAAAATTCACAGCTGGTGGCAATAGTGCTTCGAAGACTGA
GGGAGCTACAGCTACAGGAAGTGGCTTTGCGGCAGGAAAACAAGCGTCCCAGTCCACGGAAGCTCTCTTC
TGAACCCCTTTTGCCTCTGGATGAGGAGGCTGTGGATATGGACTATGGTGACATGGCTGTAGATGTAGTG
GATGGAGACCAAGAGGAAGCTTCTGGAGACATGGAGATCTCCTTTCATCTTGATTCAGGCCACAAGACTA
GTAGCAGAGTGAACTCAACAACCAAACCTGAGGATGGAGGATTAAAGAAAAACAAGTCAGCAAAACAGGG
TGACAGAGAGAACTTTAGGAAAGCCAAGCAAAAGTTGGGTTTCTCATCTTCTGATCCAGATCGCATGTTT
GTTGAGCTGTCTAATAGCAGTTGGTCAGAAATGTCTCCCTGGGTGATTGGCACCAATTATACCCTTTATC
CTATGACTCCTGCTATCGAGCAGCGACTCATTCTCCAATATTTGACCCCTCTAGGAGAATATCAGGAGCC
ACTTCCCATATTCATGCAACTTGGATCACGGGAGCTGATGATGTTCTATATTGACCTGAAGCAAACTAAT
GATGTCCTGCTTACATTTGAGGCACTAAAGCACCTAGCATCTCTCCTGCTCCATAACAAATTTGCCACAG
AATTTGTTGCGCATGGTGGAGTACAGAAATTACTGGAAATACCTCGTCCTTCTATGGCTGCAACCGGTGT
GTCTATGTGTTTGTATTACCTATCCTACAATCAGGATGCCATGGAAAGAGTTTGCATGCATCCCCACAAT
GTTCTGTCTGATGTGGTGAACTATACCCTGTGGTTAATGGAGTGTTCTCATGCTTCAGGATGCTGCCATG
CTACCATGTTTTTTTCAATTTGCTTCTCATTTCGGGCCGTCTTGGAGCTCTTTGACCGCTATGATGGTCT
TCGTCGTCTGGTGAACTTGATCAGTACTTTGGAGATTCTAAATTTGGAAGATCAGGGTGCACTTCTGAGT
GATGATGAAATATTTGCTAGCCGCCAAACTGGGAAACATACCTGCATGGCCTTGCGCAAATACTTTGAGG
CTCACCTGGCCATTAAATTGGAACAAGTGAAGCAGTCACTTCAGAGGACTGAGGGTGGCATTCTTGTCCA
CCCACAACCCCCGTACAAGGCATGCTCATATACTCATGAACAGATTGTGGAAATGATGGAATTTTTGATA
GAATATGGCCCAGCGCAGCTATATTGGGAACCAGCTGAAGTTTTCCTCAAACTTTCTTGTGTGCAACTCT
TGTTGCAGCTTATTTCTATTGCCTGCAATTGGAAGACCTATTATGCAAGGAATGACACTGTGCGCTTTGC
TTTGGATGTCCTGGCTATTCTTACTGTGGTGCCAAAAATCCAGCTCCAGTTGGCAGAATCAGTGGACGTG
TTGGATGAGGCTGGATCTACAGTCTCTACTGTAGGTATCAGCATTATTTTGGGAGTGGCTGAGGGTGAGT
TCTTCATCCATGATGCTGAAATTCAGAAGTCAGCACTTCAGATTATCATCAATTGTGTGTGTGGCCCAGA
TAACCGAATATCCAGTATTGGTAAATTTATCTCTGGTACTCCTCGGAGAAAGCTGCCTCAGAACCCTAAA
AGCAGTGAGCACACCCTGGCCAAGATGTGGAATGTGGTTCAGTCCAACAACGGCATCAAGGTGCTCCTGT
CCTTACTGTCCATTAAGATGCCCATCACAGATGCAGACCAAATCCGGGCCCTGGCCTGCAAAGCCCTAGT
GGGCCTGTCTCGCAGTAGCACTGTCCGGCAGATCATCAGTAAACTGCCCCTTTTCAGCAGCTGCCAGATC
CAGCAGCTGATGAAGGAGCCTGTGCTGCAGGACAAGCGCAGTGACCATGTCAAGTTCTGCAAGTATGCTG
CTGAACTCATTGAACGGGTGTCAGGAAAACCACTTCTCATTGGCACTGATGTTTCCCTAGCACGACTGCA
GAAAGCAGATGTTGTTGCCCAGTCAAGGATCTCCTTCCCTGAGAAAGAGCTGCTTTTGTTGATACGAAAC
CATCTTATTTCTAAAGGGCTTGGAGAAACAGCAACCGTGCTGACAAAAGAGGCTGACCTGCCCATGACTG
CTGCCTCCCATTCTTCTGCCTTTACCCCAGTCACTGCTGCTGCTTCTCCTGTCTCTCTACCCCGAACCCC
TCGTATCGCTAATGGCATTGCAACTCGTCTGGGCAGCCATGCTGCTGTGGGTGCCTCTGCGCCTTCTGCC
CCTACTGCTCATCCTCAGCCACGGCCCCCCCAGGGTCCGCTAGCTCTGCCCGGCCCATCTTATGCAGGCA
ACTCCCCTTTGATTGGTAGAATCAGTTTTATCAGAGAGAGGCCATCACCCTGCAATGGCAGGAAAATCAG
AGTGTTGCGGCAGAAGTCGGACCATGGTGCCTACAGCCAAAGCCCAGCCATAAAAAAACAGCTGGACAGA
CATCTTCCTTCCCCACCTACGCTGGACAGTATAATCACAGAGTATCTTAGAGAACAACATGCTCGCTGCA
AGAATCCAGTTGCCACCTGCCCACCTTTCTCCCTCTTTACTCCTCACCAATGTCCTGAGCCAAAACAGAG
GCGGCAAGCGCCAATAAACTTTACGTCAAGGCTAAACCGCAGGGCATCATTTCCAAAGTATGGAGGGGTG
GATGGCGGATGCTTTGATAGGCACCTTATCTTTAGCAGATTCCGTCCTATTTCAGTGTTCCGGGAAGCCA
ATGAAGATGAGAGTGGCTTCACCTGCTGTGCATTCTCAGCACGGGAGCGGTTCCTGATGCTTGGCACCTG
CACAGGGCAGCTGAAGCTCTATAATGTGTTTAGTGGACAGGAGGAGGCCAGCTATAACTGTCACAACTCA
GCCATCACACATCTTGAACCTTCCAGGGATGGGTCCTTGCTGCTGACATCTGCTACTTGGAGCCAGCCTT
TGTCTGCACTTTGGGGAATGAAGTCAGTATTTGATATGAAGCATTCCTTCACAGAAGATCACTATGTTGA
GTTCAGTAAGCACTCCCAGGATCGGGTCATCGGCACAAAAGGAGACATTGCCCACATTTATGATATTCAG
ACTGGCAACAAGCTGTTGACTCTGTTTAACCCAGATCTTGCCAACAACTACAAGAGGAACTGTGCCACCT
TTAATCCTACAGATGATCTTGTCTTAAATGATGGCGTCCTCTGGGACGTCGCCTCTGCACAGGCCATCCA
CAAGTTTGACAAGTTCAATATGAACATCAGTGGTGTTTTCCATCCAAATGGACTGGAGGTGATCATTAAT
ACTGAGATTTGGGACCTCGCGACTTTTCATCTTTTGCATACTGTTCCCGCTCTGGATCAGTGTCGCGTGG
TGTTCAATCACACGGGAACAGTGATGTATGGAGCTATGTTGCAGGCAGATGATGAAGATGACTTAATGGA
AGAGAGGATGAAAAGCCCCTTTGGGTCATCCTTCCGAACATTTAATGCAACTGACTACAAACCTATAGCA
ACCATTGATGTGAAACGGAACATCTTTGACCTGTGTACAGACACCAAAGACTGCTATCTTGCTGTCATTG
AGAATCAAGGCAGCATGGATGCCCTGAACATGGACACAGTATGCAGGCTGTATGAAGTGGGCAGGCAGCG
TCTGGCAGAGGATGAGGATGAAGAGGAGGACCAGGAAGAGGAAGAACAGGAGGAAGAAGATGATGATGAA
GATGATGATGACACCGATGATTTAGATGAGCTTGACACTGACCAGTTGCTGGAGGCGGAGTTGGAGGAGG
ACGACAATAATGAGAACGCAGGGGAAGATGGGGACAATGACTTCTCTCCCTCTGATGAGGAGCTAGCAAA
CCTTCTAGAGGAGGGAGAGGACGGGGAGGATGAAGACTCTGATGCAGATGAGGAGGTGGAACTGATCTTG
GGGGACACTGACAGCTCTGACAACTCTGATTTGGAAGATGACATCATCTTATCTCTGAATGAGTGACTCG
AGATATCTAGACCCAGCTTTCTTGTACAAAGTGGTGATATCCTCGAGCATGCATCTAGAGGGCCCTATTC
TATAGTGTCACCTAAATGCTAGAGCTCGCTGATCAGCCTCGACTGTGCCTTCTAGTTGCCAGCCATCTGT
TGTTTGCCCCTCCCCCGTGCCTTCCTTGACCCTGGAAGGTGCCACTCCCACTGTCCTTTCCTAATAAAAT
GAGGAAATTGCATCGCATTGTCTGAGTAGGTGTCATTCTATTCTGGGGGGTGGGGTGGGGCAGGACAGCA
AGGGGGAGGATTGGGAAGACAATAGCAGGCATGCTGGGGATGCGGTGGGCTCTATGGCTTCTGAGGCGGA
AAGAACCAGCTGGGGCTCTAGGGGGTATCCCC
[124 nt withheld, positions 5703-5826]
C
[91 nt withheld, positions 5828-5918]
A
[49 nt withheld, positions 5920-5968]
CCTTTGACGTTGGAGTCCACGTTCTTT
[37 nt withheld, positions 5996-6032]
ACCCTATCTCGGTCTATTCTTTTGATTTATAAGGGATTTTGCCGATTTCGGCCTATTGGTTAAAAAATGA
GCTGATTTAACAAAAATTTAACGCGAATTAATTCTGTGGAATGTGTGTCAGTTAGGGTGTGGAAAGTCCC
CAGGCTCCCCAGCAGGCAGAAGTATGCAAAGCATGCATCTCAATTAGTCAGCAACCAGGTGTGGAAAGTC
CCCAGGCTCCCCAGCAGGCAGAAGTATGCAAAGCATGCATCTCAATTAGTCAGCAACCATAGTCCCGCCC
CTAACTCCGCCCATCCCGCCCCTAACTCCGCCCAGTTCCGCCCATTCTCCGCCCCATGGCTGACTAATTT
TTTTTATTTATGCAGAGGCCGAGGCCGCCTCTGCCTCTGAGCTATTCCAGAAGTAGTGAGGAGGCTTTTT
TGGAGGCCTAGGCTTTTGCAAAAAGCTCCCGGGAGCTTGTATATCCATTTTCGGATCTGATCAAGAGACA
GGATGAGGATCGTTTCGCATGATTGAACAAGATGGATTGCACGCAGGTTCTCCGGCCGCTTGGGTGGAGA
GGCTATTCGGCTATGACTGGGCACAACAGACAATCGGCTGCTCTGATGCCGCCGTGTTCCGGCTGTCAGC
GCAGGGGCGCCCGGTTCTTTTTGTCAAGACCGACCTGTCCGGTGCCCTGAATGAACTGCAGGACGAGGCA
GCGCGGCTATCGTGGCTGGCCACGACGGGCGTTCCTTGCGCAGCTGTGCTCGACGTTGTCACTGAAGCGG
GAAGGGACTGGCTGCTATTGGGCGAAGTGCCGGGGCAGGATCTCCTGTCATCTCACCTTGCTCCTGCCGA
GAAAGTATCCATCATGGCTGATGCAATGCGGCGGCTGCATACGCTTGATCCGGCTACCTGCCCATTCGAC
CACCAAGCGAAACATCGCATCGAGCGAGCACGTACTCGGATGGAAGCCGGTCTTGTCGATCAGGATGATC
TGGACGAAGAGCATCAGGGGCTCGCGCCAGCCGAACTGTTCGCCAGGCTCAAGGCGCGCATGCCCGACGG
CGAGGATCTCGTCGTGACCCATGGCGATGCCTGCTTGCCGAATATCATGGTGGAAAATGGCCGCTTTTCT
GGATTCATCGACTGTGGCCGGCTGGGTGTGGCGGACCGCTATCAGGACATAGCGTTGGCTACCCGTGATA
TTGCTGAAGAGCTTGGCGGCGAATGGGCTGACCGCTTCCTCGTGCTTTACGGTATCGCCGCTCCCGATTC
GCAGCGCATCGCCTTCTATCGCCTTCTTGACGAGTTCTTCTGAGCGGGACTCTGGGGTTCGAAATGACCG
ACCAAGCGACGCCCAACCTGCCATCACGAGATTTCGATTCCACCGCCGCCTTCTATGAAAGGTTGGGCTT
CGGAATCGTTTTCCGGGACGCCGGCTGGATGATCCTCCAGCGCGGGGATCTCATGCTGGAGTTCTTCGCC
CACCCCAACTTGTTTATTGCAGCTTATAATGGTTACAAATAAAGCAATAGCATCACAAATTTCACAAATA
AAGCATTTTTTTCACTGCATTCTAGTTGTGGTTTGTCCAAACTCATCAATGTATCTTATCATGTCTGTAT
ACCGTCGACCTCTAGCTAGAGCTTGGCGTAATCATGGTCATAGCTGTTTCCTGTGTGAAATTGTTATCCG
CTCACAATTCCACACAACATACGAGCCGGAAGCATAAAGTGTAAAGCCTGGGGTGCCTAATGAGTGAGCT
AACTCACATTAATTGCGTTGCGCTCACTGCCCGCTTTCCAGTCGGGAAACCTGTCGTGCCAGCTGCATTA
ATGAATCGGCCAACGCGCGGGGAGAGGCGGTTTGCGTATTGGGCGCTCTTCCGCTTCCTCGCTCACTGAC
TCGCTGCGCTCGGTCGTTCGGCTGCGGCGAGCGGTATCAGCTCACTCAAAGGCGGTAATACGGTTATCCA
CAGAATCAGGGGATAACGCAGGAAAGAACATGTGAGCAAAAGGCCAGCAAAAGGCCAGGAACCGTAAAAA
GGCCGCGTTGCTGGCGTTTTTCCATAGGCTCCGCCCCCCTGACGAGCATCACAAAAATCGACGCTCAAGT
CAGAGGTGGCGAAACCCGACAGGACTATAAAGATACCAGGCGTTTCCCCCTGGAAGCTCCCTCGTGCGCT
CTCCTGTTCCGACCCTGCCGCTTACCGGATACCTGTCCGCCTTTCTCCCTTCGGGAAGCGTGGCGCTTTC
TCATAGCTCACGCTGTAGGTATCTCAGTTCGGTGTAGGTCGTTCGCTCCAAGCTGGGCTGTGTGCACGAA
CCCCCCGTTCAGCCCGACCGCTGCGCCTTATCCGGTAACTATCGTCTTGAGTCCAACCCGGTAAGACACG
ACTTATCGCCACTGGCAGCAGCCACTGGTAACAGGATTAGCAGAGCGAGGTATGTAGGCGGTGCTACAGA
GTTCTTGAAGTGGTGGCCTAACTACGGCTACACTAGAAGAACAGTATTTGGTATCTGCGCTCTGCTGAAG
CCAGTTACCTTCGGAAAAAGAGTTGGTAGCTCTTGATCCGGCAAACAAACCACCGCTGGTAGCGGTGGTT
TTTTTGTTTGCAAGCAGCAGATTACGCGCAGAAAAAAAGGATCTCAAGAAGATCCTTTGATCTTTTCTAC
GGGGTCTGACGCTCAGTGGAACGAAAACTCACGTTAAGGGATTTTGGTCATGAGATTATCAAAAAGGATC
TTCACCTAGATCCTTTTAAATTAAAAATGAAGTTTTAAATCAATCTAAAGTATATATGAGTAAACTTGGT
CTGACAGTTACCAATGCTTAATCAGTGAGGCACCTATCTCAGCGATCTGTCTATTTCGTTCATCCATAGT
TGCCTGACTCCCCGTCGTGTAGATAACTACGATACGGGAGGGCTTACCATCTGGCCCCAGTGCTGCAATG
ATACCGCGAGACCCACGCTCACCGGCTCCAGATTTATCAGCAATAAACCAGCCAGCCGGAAGGGCCGAGC
GCAGAAGTGGTCCTGCAACTTTATCCGCCTCCATCCAGTCTATTAATTGTTGCCGGGAAGCTAGAGTAAG
TAGTTCGCCAGTTAATAGTTTGCGCAACGTTGTTGCCATTGCTACAGGCATCGTGGTGTCACGCTCGTCG
TTTGGTATGGCTTCATTCAGCTCCGGTTCCCAACGATCAAGGCGAGTTACATGATCCCCCATGTTGTGCA
AAAAAGCGGTTAGCTCCTTCGGTCCTCCGATCGTTGTCAGAAGTAAGTTGGCCGCAGTGTTATCACTCAT
GGTTATGGCAGCACTGCATAATTCTCTTACTGTCATGCCATCCGTAAGATGCTTTTCTGTGACTGGTGAG
TACTCAACCAAGTCATTCTGAGAATAGTGTATGCGGCGACCGAGTTGCTCTTGCCCGGCGTCAATACGGG
ATAATACCGCGCCACATAGCAGAACTTTAAAAGTGCTCATCATTGGAAAACGTTCTTCGGGGCGAAAACT
CTCAAGGATCTTACCGCTGTTGAGATCCAGTTCGATGTAACCCACTCGTGCACCCAACTGATCTTCAGCA
TCTTTTACTTTCACCAGCGTTTCTGGGTGAGCAAAAACAGGAAGGCAAAATGCCGCAAAAAAGGGAATAA
GGGCGACACGGAAATGTTGAATACTCATACTCTTCCTTTTTCAATATTATTGAAGCATTTATCAGGGTTA
TTGTCTCATGAGCGGATACATATTTGAATGTATTTAGAAAAATAAACAAATAGGGGTTCCGCGCACATTT
CCCCGAAAAGTGCCACCTGACGTCGACGGATCGGGAGATCTCCCGATCCCCTATGGTGCACTCTCAGTAC
AATCTGCTCTGATGCCGCATAGTTAAGCCAGTATCTGCTCCCTGCTTGTGTGTTGGAGGTCGCTGAGTAG
TGCGCGAGCAAAATTTAAGCTACAACAAGGCAAGGCTTGACCGACAATTGCATGAAGAATCTGCTTAGGG
TTAGGCGTTTTGCGCTGCTTCGCGATGTACGGGCCAGATATACGCGTT
Features (pLannotate 1.2.2; 23 found; start..end, strand, type, name):
      1..380     +  enhancer       CMV enhancer: human cytomegalovirus immediate early enhancer
    381..584     +  promoter       CMV promoter: human cytomegalovirus (CMV) immediate early promoter
    580..613     +  LTR            5' LTR (truncated) (fragment): truncated 5' long terminal repeat (LTR) from HIV-1
    629..647     +  promoter       T7 promoter: promoter for bacteriophage T7 RNA polymerase
    724..748     +  protein_bind   attB1: mutant version of attB; recombination site for the Gateway® BP reaction BP Clonase™
    793..5313    +  CDS            DCAF1: DCAF1_HUMAN - Also known as KIAA0800, RIP, VPRBP. Experimental evidence at protein level: Swiss-Prot protein existence level 1. (Microbial infection) In case of infection by HIV-2 virus, it is recruited by HIV-2 Vpx in order to hijack the CUL4A-RBX1-DDB1- DCAF1/VPRBP function leading to enhanced efficiency of macrophage infection and promotion of the replication of cognate primate lentiviruses in cells of monocyte/macrophage lineage. From Homo sapiens (Human).
   5331..5355    -  protein_bind   attB2: mutant version of attB; recombination site for the Gateway® BP reaction BP Clonase™
   5389..5407    -  promoter       SP6 promoter: promoter for bacteriophage SP6 RNA polymerase
   5433..5657    +  polyA_signal   bGH poly(A) signal: bovine growth hormone polyadenylation signal
   5661..5682    +  promoter       SV40 promoter (fragment): SV40 enhancer and early promoter
   5703..6131    +  rep_origin     f1 ori (sequence partly withheld): f1 bacteriophage origin of replication; arrow indicates direction of (+) strand synthesis
   6145..6474    +  promoter       SV40 promoter: SV40 enhancer and early promoter
   6541..7332    +  CDS            neo: KKA2_KLEPN - Also known as kan, nptII. Experimental evidence at protein level: Swiss-Prot protein existence level 1. Resistance to kanamycin, neomycin, paromomycin, ribostamycin, butirosin and gentamicin B. From Klebsiella pneumoniae.
   7356..7514    +  CDS            ble (fragment): BLE_KLEPN - Experimental evidence at protein level: Swiss-Prot protein existence level 1. Binding protein with a strong affinity to the bleomycin family of antibiotics. Binds to CL990; an antimitotic-antibiotic compound. From Klebsiella pneumoniae.
   7509..7630    +  polyA_signal   SV40 poly(A) signal: SV40 polyadenylation signal
   7703..7719    -  protein_bind   lac operator: The lac repressor binds to the lac operator to inhibit transcription in E. coli. This inhibition can be relieved by adding lactose or isopropyl-β-D-thiogalactopyranoside (IPTG). lac repressor encoded by lacI
   7727..7757    -  promoter       lac promoter: promoter for the E. coli lac operon
   7772..7793    -  protein_bind   CAP binding site: CAP binding activates transcription in the presence of cAMP. E. coli catabolite activator protein
   7806..7898    -  CDS            lacI (fragment): lac repressor; lacI; The lac repressor binds to the lac operator to inhibit transcription in E. coli. This inhibition can be relieved by adding lactose or isopropyl-β-D-thiogalactopyranoside (IPTG).
   8081..8669    -  rep_origin     ori: high-copy-number ColE1/pMB1/pBR322/pUC origin of replication
   8840..9700    -  CDS            AmpR: β-lactamase; bla; confers resistance to ampicillin, carbenicillin, and related antibiotics
   9701..9805    -  promoter       AmpR promoter: bla
   9864..9916    -  misc_feature   bom (fragment): basis of mobility region from pBR322
