[The description below was written by a language model from this plasmid's Addgene catalogue record and pLannotate feature annotations shown in this document.]
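Description:
pcDNA3-HA-VprBP (RARA) is a mammalian expression plasmid built on the Invitrogen pcDNA3 backbone that drives production of a mutant form of human VprBP (Vpr (HIV-1) binding protein, also called DCAF1 or KIAA0800). The roughly 4.5 kb open reading frame sits downstream of the human cytomegalovirus immediate-early enhancer and promoter and is terminated by the bovine growth hormone polyadenylation signal. The catalogue entry lists an N-terminal HA epitope tag supplied by the backbone, although the tag is not called out separately in the feature table. The coding region is flanked by attB1 and attB2 sites, which suggests the insert was introduced by Gateway recombination into an adapted pcDNA3. T7 and SP6 promoters bracket the insert, as is usual for this vector family. A few short fragment annotations (truncated HIV-1 LTR, ble, lacI) are most likely incidental matches to backbone sequence rather than functional elements.

In E. coli the plasmid replicates from a high-copy ColE1/pUC-type origin and is selected with ampicillin through the β-lactamase gene; an f1 origin is also present. An SV40 early promoter drives the neomycin phosphotransferase gene, followed by an SV40 polyadenylation signal, allowing G418 selection of stably transfected mammalian cells.

The "RARA" mutation renders VprBP defective in binding DDB1, the adaptor that links it as a substrate receptor to the CUL4-based CRL4 ubiquitin ligase. The construct therefore serves as a ligase-uncoupled control alongside wild-type VprBP, in the context of work on CRL4(VprBP)-dependent monoubiquitylation and chromatin binding of TET dioxygenases. The depositor notes an L380P difference from the reference protein, stating that the protein still functions as described in the associated publication.
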