Addgene plasmid #133587: pcDNA3-HA-VprBP (RARA)
Purpose: Expresses human VprBP RARA mutant in mammalian cells
Depositing lab: Yue Xiong. Depositing organization: University of North Carolina at Chapel Hill. Publication: CRL4(VprBP) E3 Ligase Promotes Monoubiquitylation and Chromatin Binding of TET Dioxygenases. Nakagawa T, Lv L, Nakagawa M, Yu Y, Yu C, D'Alessio AC, Nakayama K, Fan HY, Chen X, Xiong Y. Mol Cell. 2015 Jan 22;57(2):247-60. doi: 10.1016/j.molcel.2014.12.002. Epub 2014 Dec 31. PubMed 25557551.
Backbone
  Vector backbone: pcDNA3
  Backbone manufacturer: Invitrogen
  Backbone size w/o insert (bp): 5462
  Vector type: Mammalian Expression
Growth in bacteria
  Bacterial resistance: Ampicillin, 100 μg/mL
  Growth temperature: 37°C
  Growth strain: DH5alpha
  Copy number: Unknown
Gene/Insert
  Gene/Insert name: Vpr (HIV-1) binding protein (alt names: VprBP; KIAA0800; DCAF1)
  Species: H. sapiens (human)
  Insert size (bp): 4542
  Mutation: RARA mutation of human VprBP defective in DDB1 binding
  GenBank ID: NM_014703
  Entrez Gene: DCAF1 (a.k.a. RIP, VPRBP)
  Tag / fusion protein: HA (N terminal on backbone)
Terms and licenses: Academic/Nonprofit Terms; Industry Terms: Not Available to Industry
Depositor comments: The VprBP reading frame contains an L380P mismatch compared to NP_001336097.1 but functions as described in Nakagawa et al Mol Cell. 2015.
How to cite: pcDNA3-HA-VprBP (RARA) was a gift from Yue Xiong (Addgene plasmid # 133587 ; http://n2t.net/addgene:133587 ; RRID:Addgene_133587)
